Addgene plasmid #54471: YFP(159-238)-gamma-1 in pcDNAI/Amp
Purpose: A carboxyl-terminal YFP fragment was fused to Ggamma-1. When co-expressed with an amino-terminal YFP fragment fused to a Gbeta subunit with which it interacts, a fluorescent signal is produced.
Depositing lab: Catherine Berlot. Publication: Visualization of G protein betagamma dimers using bimolecular fluorescence complementation demonstrates roles for both beta and gamma in subcellular targeting. Hynes TR, Tang L, Mervine SM, Sabo JL, Yost EA, Devreotes PN, Berlot CH. J Biol Chem. 2004 Jul 16;279(29):30279-86. Epub 2004 May 10. 10.1074/jbc.M401432200 PubMed 15136579.
Backbone
  Vector backbone: pcDNAI/Amp
  Backbone manufacturer: Invitrogen
  Backbone size w/o insert (bp): 4800
  Total vector size (bp): 5251
  Modifications to backbone: A BglII site was introduced into the polylinker of pcDNAI/Amp 3' to the BamHI site.
  Vector type: Mammalian Expression
Growth in bacteria
  Bacterial resistance: Ampicillin, 100 μg/mL
  Growth temperature: 37°C
  Growth strain: DH10B
  Copy number: High Copy
Gene/Insert
  Gene/Insert name: YFP(159-238)-gamma-1 (alt name: GNGT1)
  Species: B. taurus (bovine); Aequorea victoria
  Insert size (bp): 451
  Mutation: Ggamma-1 was amplified by PCR, which added a BamHI site and a linker sequence (Arg-Ser) to the 5' end and a 3' BglII site. Cloning into the BglII site of YFP(159-238) destroyed the BamHI site.
  Entrez Gene: GNGT1
  Promoter: CMV
  Tag / fusion protein: YFP(159-238) was fused to the amino terminus of Ggamma-1 (N terminal on insert)
  Cloning method: Restriction Enzyme; 5′ cloning site BamHI (not destroyed); 3′ cloning site BglII (not destroyed)
  Sequencing primers: 5′ T7; 3′ SP6
Resource information
  A portion of this plasmid was derived from a plasmid made by: pEYFP was purchased from Clontech. Gamma-1 cDNA was obtained from Janet Robishaw, Weis Center for Research, Geisinger Clinic, Danville, PA.
Terms and licenses: Academic/Nonprofit Terms; Industry Terms: Not Available to Industry
How to cite: YFP(159-238)-gamma-1 in pcDNAI/Amp was a gift from Catherine Berlot (Addgene plasmid # 54471 ; http://n2t.net/addgene:54471 ; RRID:Addgene_54471)
