[The description below was written by a language model from this plasmid's Addgene catalogue record and pLannotate feature annotations shown in this document.]
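Description:
YFP(159-238)-gamma-1 in pcDNAI/Amp is a 5,251 bp mammalian expression plasmid that encodes one half of a bimolecular fluorescence complementation (BiFC) pair for visualizing G protein βγ dimers. The backbone is Invitrogen's pcDNAI/Amp, modified by introducing a BglII site into the polylinker 3' to the BamHI site. It is maintained in E. coli at high copy through a ColE1/pUC-type origin and selected with ampicillin via the β-lactamase gene. An f1 origin is also present, which permits single-stranded DNA production. An SV40 origin of replication allows episomal amplification in mammalian cells that supply large T antigen. The annotated polyomavirus capsid-gene fragments near it appear to be residual viral backbone sequence rather than functional coding regions.

Expression is driven by the human CMV immediate-early enhancer and promoter. Downstream of the insert lie SV40 small t intron sequences and the SV40 polyadenylation signal; the T antigen fragments and NLS annotated there are part of this SV40-derived processing cassette, not part of the fusion protein. T7 and SP6 promoters flank the insert and serve as sequencing primer sites. The 451 bp insert consists of the carboxyl-terminal fragment of YFP (residues 159–238, derived from EYFP; the annotation software matches it to the similar Venus VC155 fragment). This fragment is fused through a short Arg-Ser linker to the amino terminus of bovine Gγ1 (GNGT1, the transducin γ subunit). The YFP fragment is non-fluorescent on its own. When the plasmid is co-expressed with a construct carrying the amino-terminal YFP fragment fused to an interacting Gβ subunit, βγ assembly brings the two halves together and a fluorescent signal is produced. This signal allows specific βγ combinations and their subcellular targeting to be imaged in cells.
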