Features (pLannotate 1.2.2; 21 found; start..end, strand, type, name):
      2..570     +  rep_origin     ori: high-copy-number ColE1/pMB1/pBR322/pUC origin of replication
    603..1061    -  rep_origin     f1 ori (sequence partly withheld): f1 bacteriophage origin of replication; arrow indicates direction of (+) strand synthesis
   1049..1170    -  CDS            M13 gene IV (fragment) (sequence partly withheld): pIV; IV; phage assembly
   1272..1376    +  promoter       AmpR promoter: bla
   1377..2237    +  CDS            AmpR: β-lactamase; bla; confers resistance to ampicillin, carbenicillin, and related antibiotics
   2310..2689    +  enhancer       CMV enhancer: human cytomegalovirus immediate early enhancer
   2690..2893    +  promoter       CMV promoter: human cytomegalovirus (CMV) immediate early promoter
   2889..2922    +  LTR            5' LTR (truncated) (fragment): truncated 5' long terminal repeat (LTR) from HIV-1
   2938..2956    +  promoter       T7 promoter: promoter for bacteriophage T7 RNA polymerase
   3000..3242    +  CDS            VC155: C-terminal fragment of mVenus for use in bimolecular fluorescence complementation (BiFC) (Kodama and Hu, 2010)
   3249..3470    +  CDS            GNGT1: GBG1_BOVIN - Experimental evidence at protein level: Swiss-Prot protein existence level 1. Guanine nucleotide-binding proteins (G proteins) are involved as a modulator or transducer in various transmembrane signaling systems. The beta and gamma chains are required for the GTPase activity, for replacement of GDP by GTP, and for G protein-effector interaction. From Bos taurus (Bovine).
   3523..3541    -  promoter       SP6 promoter: promoter for bacteriophage SP6 RNA polymerase
   3549..3623    +  CDS            small t antigen (fragment): SV40 (simian virus 40) small t antigen
   3625..3690    +  intron         small t intron: SV40 (simian virus 40) small t antigen intron
   3820..3840    +  CDS            SV40 NLS: nuclear localization signal of SV40 (simian virus 40) large T antigen
   3847..3981    +  CDS            LT_POVHA (fragment): Protein inferred from homology: Swiss-Prot protein existence level 3. Isoform large T antigen is a key early protein essential for both driving viral replication and inducing cellular transformation. Plays a role in viral genome replication by driving entry of quiescent cells into the cell cycle and by autoregulating the synthesis of viral early mRNA. Displays highly oncogenic activities by corrupting the host cellular checkpoint mechanisms that guard cell division and the transcription, replication, and repair of DNA. Participates in the modulation of cellular gene expression preceeding viral
   4006..4089    +  CDS            large T antigen (fragment): large T antigen from SV40 (simian virus 40)
   4112..4246    +  polyA_signal   SV40 poly(A) signal: SV40 polyadenylation signal
   4247..4615    -  CDS            VP2_POVMA (fragment): Experimental evidence at protein level: Swiss-Prot protein existence level 1. [Isoform VP3]: structural protein that resides within the core of the capsid surrounded by 72 VP1 pentamers. Following virus endocytosis and trafficking to the endoplasmic reticulum, VP2 and VP3 form oligomers and integrate into the endoplasmic reticulum membrane. Heterooligomer VP2-VP3 may create a viroporin for transporting the viral genome across the endoplasmic reticulum membrane to the cytoplasm. Nuclear entry of the viral DNA involves the selective exposure and importin recognition of VP2 or Vp3 nuclear localiz
   4983..5081    -  CDS            VP1_POVMP (fragment): Experimental evidence at protein level: Swiss-Prot protein existence level 1. Forms an icosahedral capsid with a T=7 symmetry and a 40 nm diameter. The capsid is composed of 72 pentamers linked to each other by disulfide bonds and associated with VP2 or VP3 proteins. Interacts with terminal alpha(2,3)-linked sialic acids on the cell surface to provide virion attachment to target cell. This attachment induces virion internalization predominantly through caveolin-mediated endocytosis. Once attached, the virion is internalized by caveolin- mediated endocytosis and traffics to the endoplasmic reti
   5092..5227    +  rep_origin     SV40 ori: SV40 origin of replication
>Addgene plasmid #54471 | YFP(159-238)-gamma-1 in pcDNAI/Amp | depositor full sequence | sequence record 115002 | YFP(159-238)-gamma-1 in pcDNAI/Amp sequence 5251 bps
GGCGTAATCTGCTGCTTGCAAACAAAAAAACCACCGCTACCAGCGGTGGTTTGTTTGCCGGATCAAGAGC
TACCAACTCTTTTTCCGAAGGTAACTGGCTTCAGCAGAGCGCAGATACCAAATACTGTCCTTCTAGTGTA
GCCGTAGTTAGGCCACCACTTCAAGAACTCTGTAGCACCGCCTACATACCTCGCTCTGCTAATCCTGTTA
CCAGTGGCTGCTGCCAGTGGCGATAAGTCGTGTCTTACCGGGTTGGACTCAAGACGATAGTTACCGGATA
AGGCGCAGCGGTCGGGCTGAACGGGGGGTTCGTGCACACAGCCCAGCTTGGAGCGAACGACCTACACCGA
ACTGAGATACCTACAGCGTGAGCATTGAGAAAGCGCCACGCTTCCCGAAGGGAGAAAGGCGGACAGGTAT
CCGGTAAGCGGCAGGGTCGGAACAGGAGAGCGCACGAGGGAGCTTCCAGGGGGAAACGCCTGGTATCTTT
ATAGTCCTGTCGGGTTTCGCCACCTCTGACTTGAGCGTCGATTTTTGTGATGCTCGTCAGGGGGGCGGAG
CCTATGGAAAAACGCCAGCAACGCAAGCTAGCTTCTAGCTAGAAATTGTAAACGTTAATATTTTGTTAAA
ATTCGCGTTAAATTTTTGTTAAATCAGCTCATTTTTTAACCAATAGGCCGAAATCGGCAAAATCCCTTAT
AAATCAAAAGAATAGCCCGAGATAGGGT
[37 nt withheld, positions 729-765]
AAAGAACGTGGACTCCAACGTCAAAGGGCGAAAAACCGTCTATCAGGGCGATGGCC
[115 nt withheld, positions 822-936]
G
[144 nt withheld, positions 938-1081]
ACCGTATAACGTGCTTTCCTCGTTG
[64 nt withheld, positions 1107-1170]
CTGGATTACCAAAGGGCCTCGTGATACGCCTATTTTTATAGGTTAATGTCATGATAATAATGGTTTCTTA
GACGTCAGGTGGCACTTTTCGGGGAAATGTGCGCGGAACCCCTATTTGTTTATTTTTCTAAATACATTCA
AATATGTATCCGCTCATGAGACAATAACCCTGATAAATGCTTCAATAATATTGAAAAAGGAAGAGTATGA
GTATTCAACATTTCCGTGTCGCCCTTATTCCCTTTTTTGCGGCATTTTGCCTTCCTGTTTTTGCTCACCC
AGAAACGCTGGTGAAAGTAAAAGATGCTGAAGATCAGTTGGGTGCACGAGTGGGTTACATCGAACTGGAT
CTCAACAGCGGTAAGATCCTTGAGAGTTTTCGCCCCGAAGAACGTTTTCCAATGATGAGCACTTTTAAAG
TTCTGCTATGTGGCGCGGTATTATCCCGTGTTGACGCCGGGCAAGAGCAACTCGGTCGCCGCATACACTA
TTCTCAGAATGACTTGGTTGAGTACTCACCAGTCACAGAAAAGCATCTTACGGATGGCATGACAGTAAGA
GAATTATGCAGTGCTGCCATAACCATGAGTGATAACACTGCGGCCAACTTACTTCTGACAACGATCGGAG
GACCGAAGGAGCTAACCGCTTTTTTGCACAACATGGGGGATCATGTAACTCGCCTTGATCGTTGGGAACC
GGAGCTGAATGAAGCCATACCAAACGACGAGCGTGACACCACGATGCCTGCAGCAATGGCAACAACGTTG
CGCAAACTATTAACTGGCGAACTACTTACTCTAGCTTCCCGGCAACAATTAATAGACTGGATGGAGGCGG
ATAAAGTTGCAGGACCACTTCTGCGCTCGGCCCTTCCGGCTGGCTGGTTTATTGCTGATAAATCTGGAGC
CGGTGAGCGTGGGTCTCGCGGTATCATTGCAGCACTGGGGCCAGATGGTAAGCCCTCCCGTATCGTAGTT
ATCTACACGACGGGGAGTCAGGCAACTATGGATGAACGAAATAGACAGATCGCTGAGATAGGTGCCTCAC
TGATTAAGCATTGGTAACTGTCAGACCAAGTTTACTCATATATACTTTAGATTGATTTAAAACTTCATTT
TTAATTTCTCTAGCGCGTTGACATTGATTATTGACTAGTTATTAATAGTAATCAATTACGGGGTCATTAG
TTCATAGCCCATATATGGAGTTCCGCGTTACATAACTTACGGTAAATGGCCCGCCTGGCTGACCGCCCAA
CGACCCCCGCCCATTGACGTCAATAATGACGTATGTTCCCATAGTAACGCCAATAGGGACTTTCCATTGA
CGTCAATGGGTGGACTATTTACGGTAAACTGCCCACTTGGCAGTACATCAAGTGTATCATATGCCAAGTA
CGCCCCCTATTGACGTCAATGACGGTAAATGGCCCGCCTGGCATTATGCCCAGTACATGACCTTATGGGA
CTTTCCTACTTGGCAGTACATCTACGTATTAGTCATCGCTATTACCATGGTGATGCGGTTTTGGCAGTAC
ATCAATGGGCGTGGATAGCGGTTTGACTCACGGGGATTTCCAAGTCTCCACCCCATTGACGTCAATGGGA
GTTTGTTTTGGCACCAAAATCAACGGGACTTTCCAAAATGTCGTAACAACTCCGCCCCATTGACGCAAAT
GGGCGGTAGGCGTGTACGGTGGGAGGTCTATATAAGCAGAGCTCTCTGGCTAACTAGAGAACCCACTGCT
TACTGGCTTATCGAAATTAATACGACTCACTATAGGGAGACCCAAGCTTGGTACCGAGCTCGGATCCGCC
ACCATGGGCAAGAACGGCATCAAGGTGAACTTCAAGATCCGCCACAACATCGAGGACGGCAGCGTGCAGC
TCGCCGACCACTACCAGCAGAACACCCCCATCGGCGACGGCCCCGTGCTGCTGCCCGACAACCACTACCT
GAGCTACCAGTCCGCCCTGAGCAAAGACCCCAACGAGAAGCGCGATCACATGGTCCTGCTGGAGTTCGTG
ACCGCCGCCGGGATCACTCTCGGCATGGACGAGCTGTACAAGAGATCCATGCCAGTGATCAATATTGAGG
ACCTGACAGAAAAGGACAAATTGAAGATGGAAGTCGACCAGCTCAAGAAAGAAGTGACGCTGGAAAGAAT
GCTGGTGTCCAAATGTTGTGAAGAATTCAGGGATTATGTTGAAGAAAGATCCGGGGAAGATCCATTAGTA
AAGGGTATCCCAGAGGACAAAAATCCCTTCAAGGAGCTCAAAGGAGGCTGTGTGATTTCATAAAGATCTA
TCACACTGGCGGCCGCTCGAGCATGCATCTAGAGGGCCCTATTCTATAGTGTCACCTAAATGCTAGAGGA
TCTTTGTGAAGGAACCTTACTTCTGTGGTGTGACATAATTGGACAAACTACCTACAGAGATTTAAAGCTC
TAAGGTAAATATAAAATTTTTAAGTGTATAATGTGTTAAACTACTGATTCTAATTGTTTGTGTATTTTAG
ATTCCAACCTATGGAACTGATGAATGGGAGCAGTGGTGGAATGCCTTTAATGAGGAAAACCTGTTTTGCT
CAGAAGAAATGCCATCTAGTGATGATGAGGCTACTGCTGACTCTCAACATTCTACTCCTCCAAAAAAGAA
GAGAAAGGTAGAAGACCCCAAGGACTTTCCTTCAGAATTGCTAAGTTTTTTGAGTCATGCTGTGTTTAGT
AATAGAACTCTTGCTTGCTTTGCTATTTACACCACAAAGGAAAAAGCTGCACTGCTATACAAGAAAATTA
TGGAAAAATATTTGATGTATAGTGCCTTGACTAGAGATCATAATCAGCCATACCACATTTGTAGAGGTTT
TACTTGCTTTAAAAAACCTCCCACACCTCCCCCTGAACCTGAAACATAAAATGAATGCAATTGTTGTTGT
TAACTTGTTTATTGCAGCTTATAATGGTTACAAATAAAGCAATAGCATCACAAATTTCACAAATAAAGCA
TTTTTTTCACTGCATTCTAGTTGTGGTTTGTCCAAACTCATCAATGTATCTTATCATGTCTGGATCATCC
CGCCATGGTATCAACGCCATATTTCTATTTACAGTAGGGACCTCTTCGTTGTGTAGGTACCGCTGTATTC
CTAGGGAAATAGTAGAGGCACCTTGAACTGTCTGCATCAGCCATATAGCCCCCGCTGTTCGACTTACAAA
CACAGGCACAGTACTGACAAACCCATACACCTCCTCTGAAATACCCATAGTTGCTAGGGCTGTCTCCGAA
CTCATTACACCCTCCAAAGTCAGAGCTGTAATTTCGCCATCAAGGGCAGCGAGGGCTTCTCCAGATAAAA
TAGCTTCTGCCGAGAGTCCCGTAAGGGTAGACACTTCAGCTAATCCCTCGATGAGGTCTACTAGAATAGT
CAGTGCGGCTCCCATTTTGAAAATTCACTTACTTGATCAGCTTCAGAAGATGGCGGAGGGCCTCCAACAC
AGTAATTTTCCTCCCGACTCTTAAAATAGAAAATGTCAAGTCAGTTAAGCAGGAAGTGGACTAACTGACG
CAGCTGGCCGTGCGACATCCTCTTTTAATTAGTTGCTAGGCAACGCCCTCCAGAGGGCGTGTGGTTTTGC
AAGAGGAAGCAAAAGCCTCTCCACCCAGGCCTAGAATGTTTCCACCCAATCATTACTATGACAACAGCTG
TTTTTTTTAGTATTAAGCAGAGGCCGGGGACCCCTGGGCCCGCTTACTCTGGAGAAAAAGAAGAGAGGCA
TTGTAGAGGCTTCCAGAGGCAACTTGTCAAAACAGGACTGCTTCTATTTCTGTCACACTGTCTGGCCCTG
TCACAAGGTCCAGCACCTCCATACCCCCTTTAATAAGCAGTTTGGGAACGGGTGCGGGTCTTACTCCGCC
CATCCCGCCCCTAACTCCGCCCAGTTCCGCCCATTCTCCGCCCCATGGCTGACTAATTTTTTTTATTTAT
GCAGAGGCCGAGGCCGCCTCGGCCTCTGAGCTATTCCAGAAGTAGTGAGGAGGCTTTTTTGGAGGCCTAG
GCTTTTGCAAAAAGCTAATTC
