>Addgene plasmid #54471 | YFP(159-238)-gamma-1 in pcDNAI/Amp | addgene partial sequence | sequence record 117788 | SP6 5'-ATTTAGGTGACACTATAG-3'
GCTCGAGCGGCCGCCAGTGTGATAGATCTTTATGAAATCACACAGCCTCCTTTGAGCTCCTTGAAGGGAT
TTTTGTCCTCTGGGATACCCTTTACTAATGGATCTTCCCCGGATCTTTCTTCAACATAATCCCTGAATTC
TTCACAACATTTGGACACCAGCATTCTTTCCAGCGTCACTTCTTTCTTGAGCTGGTCGACTTCCATCTTC
AATTTGTCCTTTTCTGTCAGGTCCTCAATATTGATCACTGGCATGGATCTCTTGTACAGCTCGTCCATGC
CGAGAGTGATCCCGGCGGCGGTCACGAACTCCAGCAGGACCATGTGATCGCGCTTCTCGTTGGGGTCTTT
GCTCAGGGCGGACTGGTAGCTCAGGTAGTGGTTGTCGGGCAGCAGCACGGGGCCGTCGCCGATGGGGGTG
TTCTGCTGGTAGTGGTCGGCGAGCTGCACGCTGCCGTCCTCGATGTTGTGGCGGATCTTGAAGTTCACCT
TGATGCCGTTCTTGCCCATGGTGGCGGATCCGAGCTCGGTACCAAGCTTGGGTCTCCCTATAGTGAGTCG
TATTAATTTCGATAAGCCAGTAAGCAGTGGGTTCTCTAGTTAGCCAGAGAGCTCTGCTTATATAGACCTC
CCACCGTACACGCCTACCGCCCATTTGCGTCAATGGGGCGGAGTTGTTACGACATTTTGGAAAGTCCCGT
TGATTTTGGTGCCAAAACAAACTCCCATTGACGTCAATGGGGTGGAGACTTGGAAATCCCCGTGAGTCAA
ACCGCTATCCACGCCCATTGATGTACTGCCAAAACCGCATCACCATGGT
